>Addgene plasmid #34650 | GST-PRMT2 | addgene partial sequence | sequence record 42716 | pGEX-5 5'-GGGCTGGCAAGCCACGTTTGGTG-3'
CTGGTTCCGCGTGGATCCATGGCAACATCAGGTGACTGTCCCAGAAGTGAATCGCAGGGAGAAGAGCCTG
CTGAGTGCAGTGAGGCGGGTCTCCTGCAGGAGGGAGTACAGCCAGAGGAGTTTGTGGCCATCGCGGACTA
CGCTGCCACCGATGAGACCCAGCTCAGTTTTTTGAGAGGAGAAAAAATTCTTATCCTGAGACAAACCACT
GCAGATTGGTGGTGGGGTGAGCGTGCGGGCTGCTGTGGGTACATTCCGGCAAACCATGTGGGGAAGCACG
TGGATGAGTACGACCCCGAGGACACGTGGCAGGATGAAGAGTACTTCGGCAGCTATGGAACTCTGAAACT
CCACTTGGAGATGTTGGCAGACCAGCCACGAACAACTAAATACCACAGTGTCATCCTGCAGAATAAAGAA
TCCCTGACGGATAAAGTCATCCTGGACGTGGGCTGTGGGACTGGGATCATCAGTCTCTTCTGTGCACACT
ATGCGCGGCCTAGAGCGGTGTACGCGGTGGAGGCCAGTGAGATGGCACAGCACACGGGGCAGCTGGTCCT
GCAGAACGGCTTTGCTGACATCATCACCGTGTACCAGCAGAAGGTGGAGGATGTGGTGCTGCCCGAGAAG
GTGGACGTGCTGGTGTCTGAGTGGATGGGGACCTGCCTGCTGTTTGAGTTCATGATCGAGTCCATCCTGT
ATGCCCGGGATGCCTGGCTGAAAGAGGACGGGGTCATTTGGCCCACCATGGCTGCGTTGCACCTTGTGCC
CTGCAGTGCTGATAAGGATTATCGTAGCAAGGTGCTCTTCTGGGACAACGCGTACGAGTTCAAC
