[The description below was written by a language model from this plasmid's Addgene catalogue record.]
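Description:
GST-PRMT2 is a bacterial expression plasmid built on the pGEX-6P-1 backbone (about 4.9 kb without insert) that carries the human PRMT2 gene, also known as HRMT1L1, which encodes protein arginine methyltransferase 2. The plasmid is maintained at high copy in E. coli and selected with ampicillin. The insert was introduced by restriction enzyme cloning, but the record does not identify the 5′ or 3′ cloning sites, and no insert size or feature table is provided, so the exact junctions and boundaries of the coding sequence cannot be stated.

Expression is driven by the tac promoter, a strong hybrid trp/lac promoter that is normally held in check by the lac repressor and induced with IPTG. The backbone supplies glutathione S-transferase upstream of the cloning region, so PRMT2 is produced as an N-terminal GST fusion that can be captured on glutathione affinity resin. Vectors of the pGEX-6P series generally place a PreScission protease recognition site between GST and the inserted protein, allowing removal of the tag after purification, although the record does not confirm that this linker is intact here.

The construct is suited to producing recombinant human PRMT2 in E. coli for biochemical work. The associated publication concerns the substrate specificity of protein arginine methyltransferases toward the chromatin protein HMGA1a, which suggests the purified fusion was used for in vitro methylation assays comparing members of this enzyme family, though the record does not spell out its role.
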