Addgene plasmid #34650: GST-PRMT2
Depositing lab: Steven Clarke. Depositing organization: University of California, Los Angeles (UCLA). Publication: Protein arginine methyltransferase 6 specifically methylates the nonhistone chromatin protein HMGA1a. Miranda TB, Webb KJ, Edberg DD, Reeves R, Clarke S. Biochem Biophys Res Commun. 2005 Oct 28;336(3):831-5. 10.1016/j.bbrc.2005.08.179 PubMed 16157300.
Backbone
  Vector backbone: pGex-6P-1
  Backbone manufacturer: Amersham
  Backbone size w/o insert (bp): 4900
  Vector type: Bacterial Expression
Growth in bacteria
  Bacterial resistance: Ampicillin, 100 μg/mL
  Growth temperature: 37°C
  Growth strain: DH5alpha
  Copy number: High Copy
Gene/Insert
  Gene/Insert name: PRMT2
  Species: H. sapiens (human)
  Entrez Gene: PRMT2 (a.k.a. HRMT1L1)
  Promoter: tac
  Tag / fusion protein: GST (N terminal on backbone)
  Cloning method: Restriction Enzyme; 5′ cloning site None (unknown if destroyed); 3′ cloning site None (unknown if destroyed)
  Sequencing primers: 5′ pGEX 3'
Terms and licenses: Academic/Nonprofit Terms; Industry Terms: Not Available to Industry
How to cite: GST-PRMT2 was a gift from Steven Clarke (Addgene plasmid # 34650 ; http://n2t.net/addgene:34650 ; RRID:Addgene_34650)
